>Addgene plasmid #48191 | Flag-ATXN1_V591A_L686E | depositor full sequence | sequence record 69310 | Flag-ATXN1_V591A_L686E sequence 7438 bps
GGCGTAATCTGCTGCTTGCAAACAAAAAAACCACCGCTACCAGCGGTGGTTTGTTTGCCGGATCAAGAGC
TACCAACTCTTTTTCCGAAGGTAACTGGCTTCAGCAGAGCGCAGATACCAAATACTGTCCTTCTAGTGTA
GCCGTAGTTAGGCCACCACTTCAAGAACTCTGTAGCACCGCCTACATACCTCGCTCTGCTAATCCTGTTA
CCAGTGGCTGCTGCCAGTGGCGATAAGTCGTGTCTTACCGGGTTGGACTCAAGACGATAGTTACCGGATA
AGGCGCAGCGGTCGGGCTGAACGGGGGGTTCGTGCACACAGCCCAGCTTGGAGCGAACGACCTACACCGA
ACTGAGATACCTACAGCGTGAGCATTGAGAAAGCGCCACGCTTCCCGAAGGGAGAAAGGCGGACAGGTAT
CCGGTAAGCGGCAGGGTCGGAACAGGAGAGCGCACGAGGGAGCTTCCAGGGGGAAACGCCTGGTATCTTT
ATAGTCCTGTCGGGTTTCGCCACCTCTGACTTGAGCGTCGATTTTTGTGATGCTCGTCAGGGGGGCGGAG
CCTATGGAAAAACGCCAGCAACGCAAGCTAGCTTCTAGCTAGAAATTGTAAACGTTAATATTTTGTTAAA
ATTCGCGTTAAATTTTTGTTAAATCAGCTCATTTTTTAACCAATAGGCCGAAATCGGCAAAATCCCTTAT
AAATCAAAAGAATAGCCCGAGATAGGGT
[37 nt withheld, positions 729-765]
AAAGAACGTGGACTCCAACGTCAAAGGGCGAAAAACCGTCTATCAGGGCGATGGCC
[115 nt withheld, positions 822-936]
G
[144 nt withheld, positions 938-1081]
ACCGTATAACGTGCTTTCCTCGTTG
[64 nt withheld, positions 1107-1170]
CTGGATTACCAAAGGGCCTCGTGATACGCCTATTTTTATAGGTTAATGTCATGATAATAATGGTTTCTTA
GACGTCAGGTGGCACTTTTCGGGGAAATGTGCGCGGAACCCCTATTTGTTTATTTTTCTAAATACATTCA
AATATGTATCCGCTCATGAGACAATAACCCTGATAAATGCTTCAATAATATTGAAAAAGGAAGAGTATGA
GTATTCAACATTTCCGTGTCGCCCTTATTCCCTTTTTTGCGGCATTTTGCCTTCCTGTTTTTGCTCACCC
AGAAACGCTGGTGAAAGTAAAAGATGCTGAAGATCAGTTGGGTGCACGAGTGGGTTACATCGAACTGGAT
CTCAACAGCGGTAAGATCCTTGAGAGTTTTCGCCCCGAAGAACGTTTTCCAATGATGAGCACTTTTAAAG
TTCTGCTATGTGGCGCGGTATTATCCCGTGTTGACGCCGGGCAAGAGCAACTCGGTCGCCGCATACACTA
TTCTCAGAATGACTTGGTTGAGTACTCACCAGTCACAGAAAAGCATCTTACGGATGGCATGACAGTAAGA
GAATTATGCAGTGCTGCCATAACCATGAGTGATAACACTGCGGCCAACTTACTTCTGACAACGATCGGAG
GACCGAAGGAGCTAACCGCTTTTTTGCACAACATGGGGGATCATGTAACTCGCCTTGATCGTTGGGAACC
GGAGCTGAATGAAGCCATACCAAACGACGAGCGTGACACCACGATGCCTGCAGCAATGGCAACAACGTTG
CGCAAACTATTAACTGGCGAACTACTTACTCTAGCTTCCCGGCAACAATTAATAGACTGGATGGAGGCGG
ATAAAGTTGCAGGACCACTTCTGCGCTCGGCCCTTCCGGCTGGCTGGTTTATTGCTGATAAATCTGGAGC
CGGTGAGCGTGGGTCTCGCGGTATCATTGCAGCACTGGGGCCAGATGGTAAGCCCTCCCGTATCGTAGTT
ATCTACACGACGGGGAGTCAGGCAACTATGGATGAACGAAATAGACAGATCGCTGAGATAGGTGCCTCAC
TGATTAAGCATTGGTAACTGTCAGACCAAGTTTACTCATATATACTTTAGATTGATTTAAAACTTCATTT
TTAATTTCTCTAGCGCGTTGACATTGATTATTGACTAGTTATTAATAGTAATCAATTACGGGGTCATTAG
TTCATAGCCCATATATGGAGTTCCGCGTTACATAACTTACGGTAAATGGCCCGCCTGGCTGACCGCCCAA
CGACCCCCGCCCATTGACGTCAATAATGACGTATGTTCCCATAGTAACGCCAATAGGGACTTTCCATTGA
CGTCAATGGGTGGACTATTTACGGTAAACTGCCCACTTGGCAGTACATCAAGTGTATCATATGCCAAGTA
CGCCCCCTATTGACGTCAATGACGGTAAATGGCCCGCCTGGCATTATGCCCAGTACATGACCTTATGGGA
CTTTCCTACTTGGCAGTACATCTACGTATTAGTCATCGCTATTACCATGGTGATGCGGTTTTGGCAGTAC
ATCAATGGGCGTGGATAGCGGTTTGACTCACGGGGATTTCCAAGTCTCCACCCCATTGACGTCAATGGGA
GTTTGTTTTGGCACCAAAATCAACGGGACTTTCCAAAATGTCGTAACAACTCCGCCCCATTGACGCAAAT
GGGCGGTAGGCGTGTACGGTGGGAGGTCTATATAAGCAGAGCTCTCTGGCTAACTAGAGAACCCACTGCT
TACTGGCTTATCGAAATTAATACGACTCACTATAGGGAGACCCAAGCTTGGTACCGAGCTCGGATCCACT
AGTAACGGCCGCCAGTGTGCTGGAATTCCGTGACTTTCCGTTTATCAGACTAAAATCAGAGCCATCCAGA
CAGTGAAACAGTCACCGTGGAGGGGGGACGGCGAAAAATGGACTACAAAGACGACGACGACAAAAAATCC
AACCAAGAGCGGAGCAACGAATGCCTGCCTCCCAAGAAGCGCGAGATCCCCGCCACCAGCCGGTCCTCCG
AGGAGAAGGCCCCTACCCTGCCCAGCGACAACCACCGGGTGGAGGGCACAGCATGGCTCCCGGGCAACCC
TGGTGGCCGGGGCCACGGGGGCGGGAGGCATGGGCCGGCAGGGACCTCGGTGGAGCTTGGTTTACAACAG
GGAATAGGTTTACACAAAGCATTGTCCACAGGGCTGGACTACTCCCCGCCCAGCGCTCCCAGGTCTGTCC
CCGTGGCCACCACGCTGCCTGCCGCGTACGCCACCCCGCAGCCAGGGACCCCGGTGTCCCCCGTACAGTA
CGCTCACCTGCCGCACACCTTCCAGTTCATTGGGTCCTCCCAATACAGTGGAACCTATGCCAGCTTCATC
CCATCACAGCTGATCCCCCCAACCGCCAACCCCGTCACCAGTGCAGTGGCCTCGGCCGCAGGGGCCACCA
CTCCATCCCAGCGCTCCCAGCTGGAGGCCTATTCCACTCTGCTGGCCAACATGGGCAGTCTGAGCCAGAC
GCCGGGACACAAGGCTGAGCAGCAGCACCTCAGCAGGGCTCCGGGGCTCATCACCCCGGGGTCCCCCCCA
CCAGCCCAGCAGAACCAGTACGTCCACATTTCCAGTTCTCCGCAGAACACCGGCCGCACCGCCTCTCCTC
CGGCCATCCCCGTCCACCTCCACCCCCACCAGACGATGATCCCACACACGCTCACCCTGGGGCCCCCCTC
CCAGGTCGTCATGCAATACGCCGACTCCGGCAGCCACTTTGTCCCTCGGGAGGCCACCAAGAAAGCTGAG
AGCAGCCGGCTGCAGCAGGCCATCCAGGCCAAGGAGGTCCTGAACGGTGAGATGGAGAAGAGCCGGCGGT
ACGGGGCCCCGTCCTCAGCCGACCTGGGCCTGGGCAAGGCAGGCGGCAAGTCGGTTCCTCACCCGTACGA
GTCCAGGCACGTGGTGGTCCACCCGAGCCCCTCAGACTACAGCAGTCGTGATCCTTCGGGGGTCCGGGCC
TCTGTGATGGTCCTGCCCAACAGCAACACGCCCGCAGCTGACCTGGAGGTGCAACAGGCCACTCATCGTG
AAGCCTCCCCTTCTACCCTCAACGACAAAAGTGGCCTGCATTTAGGGAAGCCTGGCCACCGGTCCTACGC
GCTCTCACCCCACACGGTCATTCAGACCACACACAGTGCTTCAGAGCCACTCCCGGTGGGACTGCCAGCC
ACGGCCTTCTACGCAGGGACTCAACCCCCTGTCATCGGCTACCTGAGCGGCCAGCAGCAAGCAATCACCT
ACGCCGGCAGCCTGCCCCAGCACCTGGTGATCCCCGGCACACAGCCCCTGCTCATCCCGGTCGGCAGCAC
TGACATGGAAGCGTCGGGGGCAGCCCCGGCCATAGTCACGTCATCCCCCCAGTTTGCTGCAGTGCCTCAC
ACGTTCGTCACCACCGCCCTTCCCAAGAGCGAGAACTTCAACCCTGAGGCCCTGGTCACCCAGGCCGCCT
ACCCAGCCATGGTGCAGGCCCAGATCCACCTGCCTGTGGTGCAGTCCGTGGCCTCCCCGGCGGCGGCTCC
CCCTACGCTGCCTCCCTACTTCATGAAAGGCTCCATCATCCAGTTGGCCAACGGGGAGCTAAAGAAGGCG
GAAGACTTAAAAACAGAAGATTTCATCCAGAGTGCAGAGATAAGCAACGACCTGAAGATCGACTCCAGCA
CCGTAGAGAGGATTGAAGACAGCCATAGCCCGGGCGTGGCCGTGATACAGTTCGCCGTCGGGGAGCACCG
AGCCCAGGTCAGCGTTGAAGTTTTGGTAGAGTATCCTTTTTTTGTGTTTGGACAGGGCTGGTCATCCTGC
TGTCCGGAGAGAACCAGCCAGCTCTTTGATTTGCCGTGTTCCAAACTCTCAGTTGGGGATGTCTGCATCT
CGGAAACCCTCAAGAACCTGAAGAACGGCTCTGTTAAAAAGGGCCAGCCCGTGGATCCCGCCAGCGTCCT
GCTGAAGCACTCAAAGGCCGACGGCCTGGCGGGCAGCAGACACAGGTATGCCGAGCAGGAAAACGGAATC
AACCAGGGGAGTGCCCAGATGCTCTCTGAGAATGGCGAACTGAAGTTTCCAGAGAAAATGGGATTGCCTG
CAGCGCCCTTCCTCACCAAAATAGAACCCAGCAAGCCCGCGGCAACGAGGAAGAGGAGGTGGTCGGCGCC
AGAGAGCCGCAAACTGGAGAAGTCAGAAGACGAACCACCTTTGACTCTTCCTAAGCCTTCTCTAATTCCT
CAGGAGGTTAAGATTTGCATTGAAGGCCGGTCTAATGTAGGCAAGTAGAGGCAGCGTGGGGGAAAGGAAA
CGTGGCTCTCCCTTATCATTTGTATCCAGATTACTGTACTGTAGGCTAAAATAACACAGTATTTACATGT
TATCTTCTTAATTTTAGGTTTCTGTTCTAACCTTGTCATTAGAGTTACAGCAGGTGTGTCGCAGGAGACT
GGTGCATATGCTTTTTCCACGAGTGTCTGTCTGGAATTCTGCAGATATCCATCACACTGGCGGCCGCTCG
AGCATGCATCTAGAGGATCTTTGTGAAGGAACCTTACTTCTGTGGTGTGACATAATTGGACAAACTACCT
ACAGAGATTTAAAGCTCTAAGGTAAATATAAAATTTTTAAGTGTATAATGTGTTAAACTACTGATTCTAA
TTGTTTGTGTATTTTAGATTCCAACCTATGGAACTGATGAATGGGAGCAGTGGTGGAATGCCTTTAATGA
GGAAAACCTGTTTTGCTCAGAAGAAATGCCATCTAGTGATGATGAGGCTACTGCTGACTCTCAACATTCT
ACTCCTCCAAAAAAGAAGAGAAAGGTAGAAGACCCCAAGGACTTTCCTTCAGAATTGCTAAGTTTTTTGA
GTCATGCTGTGTTTAGTAATAGAACTCTTGCTTGCTTTGCTATTTACACCACAAAGGAAAAAGCTGCACT
GCTATACAAGAAAATTATGGAAAAATATTTGATGTATAGTGCCTTGACTAGAGATCATAATCAGCCATAC
CACATTTGTAGAGGTTTTACTTGCTTTAAAAAACCTCCCACACCTCCCCCTGAACCTGAAACATAAAATG
AATGCAATTGTTGTTGTTAACTTGTTTATTGCAGCTTATAATGGTTACAAATAAAGCAATAGCATCACAA
ATTTCACAAATAAAGCATTTTTTTCACTGCATTCTAGTTGTGGTTTGTCCAAACTCATCAATGTATCTTA
TCATGTCTGGATCATCCCGCCATGGTATCAACGCCATATTTCTATTTACAGTAGGGACCTCTTCGTTGTG
TAGGTACCGCTGTATTCCTAGGGAAATAGTAGAGGCACCTTGAACTGTCTGCATCAGCCATATAGCCCCC
GCTGTTCGACTTACAAACACAGGCACAGTACTGACAAACCCATACACCTCCTCTGAAATACCCATAGTTG
CTAGGGCTGTCTCCGAACTCATTACACCCTCCAAAGTCAGAGCTGTAATTTCGCCATCAAGGGCAGCGAG
GGCTTCTCCAGATAAAATAGCTTCTGCCGAGAGTCCCGTAAGGGTAGACACTTCAGCTAATCCCTCGATG
AGGTCTACTAGAATAGTCAGTGCGGCTCCCATTTTGAAAATTCACTTACTTGATCAGCTTCAGAAGATGG
CGGAGGGCCTCCAACACAGTAATTTTCCTCCCGACTCTTAAAATAGAAAATGTCAAGTCAGTTAAGCAGG
AAGTGGACTAACTGACGCAGCTGGCCGTGCGACATCCTCTTTTAATTAGTTGCTAGGCAACGCCCTCCAG
AGGGCGTGTGGTTTTGCAAGAGGAAGCAAAAGCCTCTCCACCCAGGCCTAGAATGTTTCCACCCAATCAT
TACTATGACAACAGCTGTTTTTTTTAGTATTAAGCAGAGGCCGGGGACCCCTGGGCCCGCTTACTCTGGA
GAAAAAGAAGAGAGGCATTGTAGAGGCTTCCAGAGGCAACTTGTCAAAACAGGACTGCTTCTATTTCTGT
CACACTGTCTGGCCCTGTCACAAGGTCCAGCACCTCCATACCCCCTTTAATAAGCAGTTTGGGAACGGGT
GCGGGTCTTACTCCGCCCATCCCGCCCCTAACTCCGCCCAGTTCCGCCCATTCTCCGCCCCATGGCTGAC
TAATTTTTTTTATTTATGCAGAGGCCGAGGCCGCCTCGGCCTCTGAGCTATTCCAGAAGTAGTGAGGAGG
CTTTTTTGGAGGCCTAGGCTTTTGCAAAAAGCTAATTC
Features (pLannotate 1.2.2; 19 found; start..end, strand, type, name):
      2..570     +  rep_origin     ori: high-copy-number ColE1/pMB1/pBR322/pUC origin of replication
    603..1061    -  rep_origin     f1 ori (sequence partly withheld): f1 bacteriophage origin of replication; arrow indicates direction of (+) strand synthesis
   1049..1170    -  CDS            M13 gene IV (fragment) (sequence partly withheld): pIV; IV; phage assembly
   1272..1376    +  promoter       AmpR promoter: bla
   1377..2237    +  CDS            AmpR: β-lactamase; bla; confers resistance to ampicillin, carbenicillin, and related antibiotics
   2310..2689    +  enhancer       CMV enhancer: human cytomegalovirus immediate early enhancer
   2690..2893    +  promoter       CMV promoter: human cytomegalovirus (CMV) immediate early promoter
   2889..2922    +  LTR            5' LTR (truncated) (fragment): truncated 5' long terminal repeat (LTR) from HIV-1
   2938..2956    +  promoter       T7 promoter: promoter for bacteriophage T7 RNA polymerase
   3125..5485    +  CDS            ATXN1: ATX1_HUMAN - Also known as ATX1, SCA1. Experimental evidence at protein level: Swiss-Prot protein existence level 1. Chromatin-binding factor that repress Notch signaling in the absence of Notch intracellular domain by acting as a CBF1 corepressor. Binds to the HEY promoter and might assist, along with NCOR2, RBPJ- mediated repression. Binds RNA in vitro. May be involved in RNA metabolism (PubMed:21475249). In concert with CIC and ATXN1L, involved in brain development (By similarity). From Homo sapiens (Human).
   5736..5810    +  CDS            small t antigen (fragment): SV40 (simian virus 40) small t antigen
   5812..5877    +  intron         small t intron: SV40 (simian virus 40) small t antigen intron
   6007..6027    +  CDS            SV40 NLS: nuclear localization signal of SV40 (simian virus 40) large T antigen
   6034..6168    +  CDS            LT_POVHA (fragment): Protein inferred from homology: Swiss-Prot protein existence level 3. Isoform large T antigen is a key early protein essential for both driving viral replication and inducing cellular transformation. Plays a role in viral genome replication by driving entry of quiescent cells into the cell cycle and by autoregulating the synthesis of viral early mRNA. Displays highly oncogenic activities by corrupting the host cellular checkpoint mechanisms that guard cell division and the transcription, replication, and repair of DNA. Participates in the modulation of cellular gene expression preceeding viral
   6193..6276    +  CDS            large T antigen (fragment): large T antigen from SV40 (simian virus 40)
   6299..6433    +  polyA_signal   SV40 poly(A) signal: SV40 polyadenylation signal
   6434..6802    -  CDS            VP2_POVMA (fragment): Experimental evidence at protein level: Swiss-Prot protein existence level 1. [Isoform VP3]: structural protein that resides within the core of the capsid surrounded by 72 VP1 pentamers. Following virus endocytosis and trafficking to the endoplasmic reticulum, VP2 and VP3 form oligomers and integrate into the endoplasmic reticulum membrane. Heterooligomer VP2-VP3 may create a viroporin for transporting the viral genome across the endoplasmic reticulum membrane to the cytoplasm. Nuclear entry of the viral DNA involves the selective exposure and importin recognition of VP2 or Vp3 nuclear localiz
   7170..7268    -  CDS            VP1_POVMP (fragment): Experimental evidence at protein level: Swiss-Prot protein existence level 1. Forms an icosahedral capsid with a T=7 symmetry and a 40 nm diameter. The capsid is composed of 72 pentamers linked to each other by disulfide bonds and associated with VP2 or VP3 proteins. Interacts with terminal alpha(2,3)-linked sialic acids on the cell surface to provide virion attachment to target cell. This attachment induces virion internalization predominantly through caveolin-mediated endocytosis. Once attached, the virion is internalized by caveolin- mediated endocytosis and traffics to the endoplasmic reti
   7279..7414    +  rep_origin     SV40 ori: SV40 origin of replication
