[The description below was written by a language model from this plasmid's Addgene catalogue record and pLannotate feature annotations shown in this document.]
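Description:
Flag-ATXN1_V591A_L686E is a mammalian expression plasmid built on the pcDNA1.1/Amp backbone that expresses human Ataxin-1 (ATXN1, the protein mutated in spinocerebellar ataxia type 1) carrying two point substitutions, V591A and L686E. The full depositor sequence is 7,438 bp, consistent with the stated backbone and insert sizes. In bacteria it is maintained at high copy through a ColE1/pUC-type origin and selected with ampicillin via the β-lactamase gene and its own promoter. An f1 origin, with an adjoining M13 gene fragment, allows single-stranded DNA production.

The ATXN1 coding sequence sits downstream of the human cytomegalovirus immediate-early enhancer and promoter, which drive strong constitutive transcription in mammalian cells. A T7 promoter between the CMV promoter and the insert permits in vitro transcription. The plasmid name indicates a Flag epitope tag for detection or immunoprecipitation, but the feature table does not annotate a Flag element, so its exact position is not documented; the annotated ATXN1 region begins some distance after the T7 promoter. Downstream, transcript processing is provided by the SV40 small t intron and SV40 polyadenylation signal. The small t, large T, NLS and short HIV-1 LTR matches are fragmentary annotations within or beside these regulatory segments rather than functional genes. An SV40 origin supports episomal replication in cells supplying large T antigen, and the nearby polyomavirus VP1/VP2 fragments appear to be residual backbone sequence.

The associated publication concerns the structural basis of complex formation between Ataxin-1 and Capicua, so the construct is presumably used to test how these mutations affect Ataxin-1 interactions in transfected cells, though the record does not state the effect of each substitution.
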