Addgene plasmid #48191: Flag-ATXN1_V591A_L686E
Purpose: Expresses V591A and L686E mutated Ataxin1
Depositing lab: Huda Zoghbi. Depositing organization: Baylor College of Medicine. Publication: Structural basis of protein complex formation and reconfiguration by polyglutamine disease protein Ataxin-1 and Capicua. Kim E, Lu HC, Zoghbi HY, Song JJ. Genes Dev. 2013 Mar 15;27(6):590-5. doi: 10.1101/gad.212068.112. PubMed 23512657.
Backbone
  Vector backbone: pcDNA1.1/Amp
  Backbone manufacturer: Invitrogen
  Backbone size w/o insert (bp): 4767
  Vector type: Mammalian Expression
Growth in bacteria
  Bacterial resistance: Ampicillin, 100 μg/mL
  Growth temperature: 37°C
  Growth strain: DH10B
  Copy number: High Copy
Gene/Insert
  Gene/Insert name: Ataxin1 (alt name: ATXN1, ATX1)
  Species: H. sapiens (human)
  Insert size (bp): 2671
  Entrez Gene: ATXN1 (a.k.a. ATX1, D6S504E, SCA1)
  Promoter: CMV
  Cloning method: Unknown
  Sequencing primers: 5′ CMV; 3′ EBV
Terms and licenses: Academic/Nonprofit Terms; Industry Terms: Not Available to Industry
How to cite: Flag-ATXN1_V591A_L686E was a gift from Huda Zoghbi (Addgene plasmid # 48191 ; http://n2t.net/addgene:48191 ; RRID:Addgene_48191)
