>Addgene plasmid #48191 | Flag-ATXN1_V591A_L686E | addgene partial sequence | sequence record 73051 | CMV-F 5'-CGCAAATGGGCGGTAGGCGTG-3'
CTAGAGAACCCACTGCTTACTGGCTTATCGAAATTAATACGACTCACTATAGGGAGACCCAAGCTTGGTA
CCGAGCTCGGATCCACTAGTAACGGCCGCCAGTGTGCTGGAATTCCGTGACTTTCCGTTTATCAGACTAA
AATCAGAGCCATCCAGACAGTGAAACAGTCACCGTGGAGGGGGGACGGCGAAAAATGGACTACAAAGACG
ACGACGACAAAAAATCCAACCAAGAGCGGAGCAACGAATGCCTGCCTCCCAAGAAGCGCGAGATCCCCGC
CACCAGCCGGTCCTCCGAGGAGAAGGCCCCTACCCTGCCCAGCGACAACCACCGGGTGGAGGGCACAGCA
TGGCTCCCGGGCAACCCTGGTGGCCGGGGCCACGGGGGCGGGAGGCATGGGCCGGCAGGGACCTCGGTGG
AGCTTGGTTTACAACAGGGAATAGGTTTACACAAAGCATTGTCCACAGGGCTGGACTACTCCCCGCCCAG
CGCTCCCAGGTCTGTCCCCGTGGCCACCACGCTGCCTGCCGCGTACGCCACCCCGCAGCCAGGGACCCCG
GTGTCCCCCGTACAGTACGCTCACCTGCCGCACACCTTCCAGTTCATTGGGTCCTCCCAATACAGTGGAA
CCTATGCCAGCTTCATCCCATCACAGCTGATCCCCCCAACCGCCAACCCCGTCACCAGTGCAGTGGCCTC
GGCCGCAGGGGCCACCACTCCATCCCAGCGCTCCCAGCTGGAGGCCTATTCCACTCTGCTGGCCAACATG
GGCAGTCTGAGCCAGACGCCGGGACACAAGGCTGAGCAGCAGCACCTCAGCAGGGCTCCGGGGCTTA
