>Addgene plasmid #48191 | Flag-ATXN1_V591A_L686E | addgene partial sequence | sequence record 73052 | hATXN1-F1 5'-GCGAGAACTTCAACCCTGAG-3'
GGCGCTCCAGCCATGGTGCAGGCCCAGATCCACCTGCCTGTGGTGCAGTCCGTGGCCTCCCCGGCGGCGG
CTCCCCCTACGCTGCCTCCCTACTTCATGAAAGGCTCCATCATCCAGTTGGCCAACGGGGAGCTAAAGAA
GGCGGAAGACTTAAAAACAGAAGATTTCATCCAGAGTGCAGAGATAAGCAACGACCTGAAGATCGACTCC
AGCACCGTAGAGAGGATTGAAGACAGCCATAGCCCGGGCGTGGCCGTGATACAGTTCGCCGTCGGGGAGC
ACCGAGCCCAGGTCAGCGTTGAAGTTTTGGTAGAGTATCCTTTTTTTGTGTTTGGACAGGGCTGGTCATC
CTGCTGTCCGGAGAGAACCAGCCAGCTCTTTGATTTGCCGTGTTCCAAACTCTCAGTTGGGGATGTCTGC
ATCTCGGAAACCCTCAAGAACCTGAAGAACGGCTCTGTTAAAAAGGGCCAGCCCGTGGATCCCGCCAGCG
TCCTGCTGAAGCACTCAAAGGCCGACGGCCTGGCGGGCAGCAGACACAGGTATGCCGAGCAGGAAAACGG
AATCAACCAGGGGAGTGCCCAGATGCTCTCTGAGAATGGCGAACTGAAGTTTCCAGAGAAAATGGGATTG
CCTGCAGCGCCCTTCCTCACCAAAATAGAACCCAGCAAGCCCGCGGCAACGAGGAAGAGGAGGTGGTCGG
CGCCAGAGAGCCGCAAACTGGAGAAGTCAGAAGACGAACCACCTTTGACTCTTCCTAAG
